>Addgene plasmid #56632 | YPet-H2B-6 | depositor partial sequence | sequence record 87521 | insert sequence
ACGTCAGATCCGCTAGCGCTACCGGACTCAGATCTCGAGCTCAAGCTTCGAATTCTGCAGTCGACGGTAC
CGCCACCATGCCAGAGCCAGCGAAGTCTGCTCCCGCCCCGAAAAAGGGCTCCAAGAAGGCGGTGACTAAG
GCGCAGAAGAAAGGCGGCAAGAAGCGCAAGCGCAGCCGCAAGGAGAGCTATTCCATCTATGTGTACAAGG
TTCTGAAGCAGGTCCACCCTGACACCGGCATTTCGTCCAAGGCCATGGGCATCATGAATTCGTTTGTGAA
CGACATTTTCGAGCGCATCGCAGGTGAGGCTTCCCGCCTGGCGCATTACAACAAGCGCTCGACCATCACC
TCCAGGGAGATCCAGACGGCCGTGCGCCTGCTGCTGCCTGGGGAGTTGGCCAAGCACGCCGTGTCCGAGG
GTACTAAGGCCATCACCAAGTACACCAGCGCTAAGGATCCACCGGTCGCCACCATGGTGAGCAAAGGCGA
AGAGCTGTTCACCGGCGTGGTGCCCATCCTGGTGGAGCTGGACGGCGACGTGAACGGCCACAAGTTCAGC
GTGAGCGGCGAGGGCGAGGGCGACGCCACCTACGGCAAGCTGACCCTGAAGCTGCTGTGCACCACCGGCA
AGCTGCCCGTGCCCTGGCCCACCCTGGTGACCACCCTGGGCTACGGCGTGCAGTGCTTCGCCCGGTACCC
CGACCACATGAAGCAGCACGACTTCTTCAAGAGCGCCATGCCCGAGGGCTACGTGCAGGAGCGGACCATC
TTCTTCAAGGACGACGGCAACTACAAGACCCGGGCCGAGGTGAAGTTCGAGGGCGACACCCTGGTGAACC
GGATCGAGCTGAAGGGCATCGACTTCAAGGAGGACGGCAACATCCTGGGCCACAAGCTGGAGTACAACTA
CAACAGCCACAACGTGTACATCACCGCCGACAAGCAGAAGAACGGCATCAAGGCCAACTTCAAGATCCGG
CACAACATCGAGGACGGCGGCGTGCAGCTGGCCGACCACTACCAGCAGAACACCCCCATCGGCGACGGCC
CCGTGCTGCTGCCCGACAACCACTACCTGAGCTACCAGAGCGCCCTGTTCAAGGACCCCAACGAGAAGCG
GGACCACATGGTGCTGCTGGAGTTCCTGACCGCCGCCGGCATCACCGAGGGCATGAACGAGCTCTATAAG
TAAAGCGGCCGCGACTCTAGATCATAATCAGCCATACCACATTGAGAGG
