>Addgene plasmid #56632 | YPet-H2B-6 | addgene partial sequence | sequence record 141706 | CMV-F 5'-CGCAAATGGGCGGTAGGCGTG-3'
TGGTTTAGTGGAACCGTCAGATCCGCTAGCGCTACCGGACTCAGATCTCGAGCTCAAGCTTCGAATTCTG
CAGTCGACGGTACCGCCACCATGCCAGAGCCAGCGAAGTCTGCTCCCGCCCCGAAAAAGGGCTCCAAGAA
GGCGGTGACTAAGGCGCAGAAGAAAGGCGGCAAGAAGCGCAAGCGCAGCCGCAAGGAGAGCTATTCCATC
TATGTGTACAAGGTTCTGAAGCAGGTCCACCCTGACACCGGCATTTCGTCCAAGGCCATGGGCATCATGA
ATTCGTTTGTGAACGACATTTTCGAGCGCATCGCAGGTGAGGCTTCCCGCCTGGCGCATTACAACAAGCG
CTCGACCATCACCTCCAGGGAGATCCAGACGGCCGTGCGCCTGCTGCTGCCTGGGGAGTTGGCCAAGCAC
GCCGTGTCCGAGGGTACTAAGGCCATCACCAAGTACACCAGCGCTAAGGATCCACCGGTCGCCACCATGG
TGAGCAAAGGCGAAGAGCTGTTCACCGGCGTGGTGCCCATCCTGGTGGAGCTGGACGGCGACGTGAACGG
CCACAAGTTCAGCGTGAGCGGCGAGGGCGAGGGCGACGCCACCTACGGCAAGCTGACCCTGAAGCTGCTG
TGCACCACCGGCAAGCTGCCCGTGCCCTGGCCCACCCTGGTGACCACCCTGGGCTACGGCGTGCAGTGCT
TCGCCCGGTACCCCGACCACATGAAGCAGCACGACTTCTTCAAGAGCGCCATGCCCGAGGGCTACGTGCA
GGAGCGGACCATCTTCTTCAAGGACGACGGCAACTACAAGACCCGGGCCGAGGTGAAGTTCGAGGGCGA
