[The description below was written by a language model from this plasmid's Addgene catalogue record.]
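Description:
YPet-H2B-6 is a mammalian expression plasmid that produces human histone H2B fused to the yellow fluorescent protein YPet, intended as a fluorescent marker of chromatin and nuclei. It is built on a YPet vector backbone of about 4.75 kb (without the insert), is maintained as a high-copy plasmid in E. coli under kanamycin selection, and carries a neomycin resistance marker so that stably transfected mammalian cells can be selected with G418. The record does not list the origin of replication or other backbone elements, and no feature table is provided. The 3′ sequencing primer anneals in an SV40 polyadenylation region, which suggests that the expression cassette ends with an SV40 polyA signal.

The insert is the human H2B coding sequence corresponding to the H2BC11 (HIST1H2BJ) gene, expressed from the strong constitutive CMV promoter. The cloned H2B carries two amino-acid substitutions relative to the reference, D26G and V119I. YPet is recorded as the fusion partner, but the entry does not state explicitly whether it lies at the N- or C-terminus of H2B, nor does it describe the linker; the "6" in the name may refer to linker length, but this is not confirmed in the record.

Because H2B is a core nucleosome component, the fusion is incorporated into chromatin and labels it. This makes the construct useful for live- or fixed-cell imaging of nuclei, of chromosome behaviour during mitosis, and of nuclear morphology. It can also serve as a localization reference in multicolour experiments. The reported spectral properties of the fluorophore are excitation at 513 nm and emission at 527 nm.
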