Addgene plasmid #56632: YPet-H2B-6
Purpose: Localization: Histone H2B, Excitation: 513, Emission: 527
Depositing lab: Michael Davidson. Depositing organization: Florida State University, Tallahassee.
Backbone
  Vector backbone: YPet
  Backbone size w/o insert (bp): 4750
  Vector type: Mammalian Expression
  Selectable markers: Neomycin (select with G418)
Growth in bacteria
  Bacterial resistance: Kanamycin, 50 μg/mL
  Growth temperature: 37°C
  Growth strain: DH5alpha
  Copy number: High Copy
Gene/Insert
  Gene/Insert name: H2B (alt names: Human Histone H2B; NM_021058.3)
  Species: H. sapiens (human)
  Mutation: D26G and V119I in H2B
  Entrez Gene: H2BC11 (a.k.a. H2B/r, H2BFR, H2BJ, HIST1H2BJ)
  Promoter: CMV
  Tag / fusion protein: YPet
  Cloning method: Unknown
  Sequencing primers: 5′ CMV-F; 3′ SV40pA-R
Terms and licenses: Academic/Nonprofit Terms; Industry Terms
Depositor comments: . Excitation = 513; Emission = 527
How to cite: YPet-H2B-6 was a gift from Michael Davidson (Addgene plasmid # 56632 ; http://n2t.net/addgene:56632 ; RRID:Addgene_56632)
